Addgene plasmid #78233: pHIV_pTp66p51
Purpose: Expresses HIV reverse transcriptase
Depositing lab: Christopher Voigt. Depositing organization: Massachusetts Institute of Technology. Publication: Genetic encoding of DNA nanostructures and their self-assembly in living bacteria. Elbaz J, Yin P, Voigt CA. Nat Commun. 2016 Apr 19;7:11179. doi: 10.1038/ncomms11179. PubMed 27091073.
Backbone
  Vector backbone: pSB1A3
  Total vector size (bp): 6622
  Vector type: Bacterial Expression
Growth in bacteria
  Bacterial resistance: Ampicillin, 100 μg/mL
  Growth temperature: 37°C
  Growth strain: DH5alpha
  Copy number: High Copy
Gene/Insert 1
  Gene/Insert name: p66
  Species: Synthetic
  Insert size (bp): 1686
  Promoter: pTac Minimal Promoter
  Cloning method: Gibson Cloning
  Sequencing primers: 5′ NA; 3′ NA
Gene/Insert 2
  Gene/Insert name: p51
  Species: Synthetic
  Insert size (bp): 1326
  Promoter: pTac Minimal Promoter
  Cloning method: Gibson Cloning
  Sequencing primers: 5′ NA; 3′ NA
Gene/Insert 3
  Gene/Insert name: LacI
  Species: Synthetic
  Insert size (bp): 1383
  Promoter: Const. Promoter (From DNA2.0 Vec)
  Cloning method: Unknown
  Sequencing primers: 5′ NA; 3′ NA
Terms and licenses: Academic/Nonprofit Terms; Industry Terms: Not Available to Industry
How to cite: pHIV_pTp66p51 was a gift from Christopher Voigt (Addgene plasmid # 78233 ; http://n2t.net/addgene:78233 ; RRID:Addgene_78233)
