[The description below was written by a language model from this plasmid's Addgene catalogue record and pLannotate feature annotations shown in this document.]
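Description:
pHIV_pTp66p51 is a bacterial expression plasmid of about 6.6 kb built on the BioBrick backbone pSB1A3, designed to produce HIV reverse transcriptase in E. coli. It replicates from a high-copy ColE1/pUC-type origin and is selected with ampicillin through a β-lactamase (AmpR) gene driven by its own promoter. A BioBrick suffix remains downstream of the expression cassette.

The payload consists of synthetic coding sequences for the two subunits of the reverse transcriptase heterodimer, p66 and p51. The automated annotation labels both as fragments of the HIV-1 gag-pol polyprotein. The integrase text attached to those hits is simply the generic polyprotein description, not evidence that integrase is encoded. The catalogue lists a minimal tac promoter for each subunit, but the feature table shows only one tac promoter, followed by a symmetric lac operator. The two reading frames lie in tandem behind it and are closed by rrnB T1 and T7Te terminators, which is consistent with a single operon-like transcript, as the sequence record's own note also suggests. An sTRSV hammerhead ribozyme sits between the operator and p66. Such self-cleaving elements are commonly used as insulators that trim the 5′ leader so that translation is less dependent on promoter context.

A divergently oriented lacI gene, with a constitutive lacI-type promoter and a T3Te terminator, supplies the repressor. Expression is therefore held off until it is induced with IPTG or lactose. The associated publication concerns genetically encoded DNA nanostructures that self-assemble in living bacteria, a context in which reverse transcriptase would presumably convert transcribed RNA into single-stranded DNA in vivo, although the record itself states only that the plasmid expresses HIV reverse transcriptase.
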