Features (pLannotate 1.2.2; 14 found; start..end, strand, type, name):
     91..120     -  terminator     T3Te terminator: phage T3 early transcription terminator
    186..1265    -  CDS            lacI: LACI_ECOLI - Experimental evidence at protein level: Swiss-Prot protein existence level 1. Repressor of the lactose operon. Binds allolactose as an inducer. From Escherichia coli (strain K12).
   1266..1339    -  promoter       lacI promoter (fragment): lacI
   1400..1428    +  promoter       tac promoter: strong E. coli promoter; hybrid between the trp and lac UV5 promoters
   1434..1453    +  protein_bind   lac operator (symmetric): The lac repressor binds to the lac operator to inhibit transcription in E. coli. This inhibition can be relieved by adding lactose or isopropyl-β-D-thiogalactopyranoside (IPTG). The symmetric lac operator was optimized for tight binding of lac repressor. lac repressor encoded by lacI
   1469..1518    +  misc_RNA       sTRSV HHRz: hammerhead ribozyme from the tobacco ringspot virus satellite RNA (Khvorova et al., 2003)
   1548..3227    +  CDS            gag-pol (fragment): POL_HV1N5 - Experimental evidence at protein level: Swiss-Prot protein existence level 1. [Integrase]: Catalyzes viral DNA integration into the host chromosome, by performing a series of DNA cutting and joining reactions. This enzyme activity takes place after virion entry into a cell and reverse transcription of the RNA genome in dsDNA. The first step in the integration process is 3' processing. This step requires a complex comprising the viral genome, matrix protein, Vpr and integrase. This complex is called the pre-integration complex (PIC). The integrase protein removes 2 nucleotides from
   3260..4618    +  CDS            gag-pol (fragment): POL_HV1N5 - Experimental evidence at protein level: Swiss-Prot protein existence level 1. [Integrase]: Catalyzes viral DNA integration into the host chromosome, by performing a series of DNA cutting and joining reactions. This enzyme activity takes place after virion entry into a cell and reverse transcription of the RNA genome in dsDNA. The first step in the integration process is 3' processing. This step requires a complex comprising the viral genome, matrix protein, Vpr and integrase. This complex is called the pre-integration complex (PIC). The integrase protein removes 2 nucleotides from
   4605..4676    +  terminator     rrnB T1 terminator: transcription terminator T1 from the E. coli rrnB gene
   4692..4719    +  terminator     T7Te terminator: phage T7 early transcription terminator
   4726..4746    +  misc_feature   BioBrick suffix: universal suffix for all parts
   4923..5511    -  rep_origin     ori: high-copy-number ColE1/pMB1/pBR322/pUC origin of replication
   5682..6542    -  CDS            AmpR: β-lactamase; bla; confers resistance to ampicillin, carbenicillin, and related antibiotics
   6543..26      -  promoter       AmpR promoter (across the origin): bla
>Addgene plasmid #78233 | pHIV_pTp66p51 | depositor full sequence | sequence record 145927 | Plasmid include placI inducible promotor that drive two genes p66 and p51
AAAAATAAACAAATAGGGGTTCCGCGCACATTTCCCCGAAAAGTGCCACCTGACGTCTAAGAAAAGGAAT
ATTCAGCAATTTGCCCGTGCCGAAGAAAGGCCCACCCGTGAAGGTGAGCCAGTGAGTTGATTGCTACGTA
ATGTCGGCCAATTCGCGCTAACTTACATTAATTGCGTTGCGCTCACTGCCCGCTTTCCAGTCGGGAAACC
TGTCGTGCCAGCTGCATTAATGAATCGGCCAACGCGCGGGGAGAGGCGGTTTGCGTATTGGGCGCCAGGG
TGGTTTTTCTTTTCACCAGTGAGACTGGCAACAGCTGATTGCCCTTCACCGCCTGGCCCTGAGAGAGTTG
CAGCAAGCGGTCCACGCTGGTTTGCCCCAGCAGGCGAAAATCCTGTTTGATGGTGGTTAACGGCGGGATA
TAACATGAGCTATCTTCGGTATCGTCGTATCCCACTACCGAGATATCCGCACCAACGCGCAGCCCGGACT
CGGTAATGGCGCGCATTGCGCCCAGCGCCATCTGATCGTTGGCAACCAGCATCGCAGTGGGAACGATGCC
CTCATTCAGCATTTGCATGGTTTGTTGAAAACCGGACATGGCACTCCAGTCGCCTTCCCGTTCCGCTATC
GGCTGAATTTGATTGCGAGTGAGATATTTATGCCAGCCAGCCAGACGCAGACGCGCCGAGACAGAACTTA
ATGGGCCCGCTAACAGCGCGATTTGCTGGTGACCCAATGCGACCAGATGCTCCACGCCCAGTCGCGTACC
GTCCTCATGGGAGAAAATAATACTGTTGATGGGTGTCTGGTCAGAGACATCAAGAAATAACGCCGGAACA
TTAGTGCAGGCAGCTTCCACAGCAATGGCATCCTGGTCATCCAGCGGATAGTTAATGATCAGCCCACTGA
CGCGTTGCGCGAGAAGATTGTGCACCGCCGCTTTACAGGCTTCGACGCCGCTTCGTTCTACCATCGACAC
CACCACGCTGGCACCCAGTTGATCGGCGCGAGATTTAATCGCCGCGACAATTTGCGACGGCGCGTGCAGG
GCCAGACTGGAGGTGGCAACGCCAATCAGCAACGACTGTTTGCCCGCCAGTTGTTGTGCCACGCGGTTGG
GAATGTAATTCAGCTCCGCCATCGCCGCTTCCACTTTTTCCCGCGTTTTCGCAGAAACGTGGCTGGCCTG
GTTCACCACGCGGGAAACGGTCTGATAAGAGACACCGGCATACTCTGCGACATCGTATAACGTTACTGGT
TTCATATTCACCACCCTGAATTGACTCTCTTCCGGGCGCTATCATGCCATACCGCGAAAGGTTTTGCGCC
ATTCGATGGCGCGCCGCTTCGTCAGGCCACATAGCTTTCTTGTTCTGATCGGAACGATCGTTGGCTGTGT
TGACAATTAATCATCGGCTCGTATAATGTGTGGAATTGTGAGCGCTCACAATTCTATGGACTATGTTTCT
GTCACCGGATGTGCTTTCCGGTCTGATGAGTCCGTGAGGACGAAACAGTACTAGTGAAAGAGGAGAAATA
CTAGATGCCGATTAGCCCGATTGAAACCGTTCCGGTTAAACTGAAACCGGGTATGGATGGTCCGAAAGTT
AAACAGTGGCCTCTGACCGAAGAAAAAATCAAAGCACTGGTTGAAATCTGCACCGAGATGGAAAAAGAAG
GCAAAATTAGCAAAATCGGTCCGGAAAATCCGTATAATACACCGGTTTTTGCCATTAAGAAAAAAGATAG
CACCAAATGGCGCAAACTGGTGGATTTTCGTGAACTGAATAAACGCACCCAGGATTTTTGGGAAGTTCAG
CTGGGTATTCCGCATCCGGCAGGTCTGAAACAGAAAAAAAGCGTTACCGTTCTGGATGTTGGTGATGCAT
ATTTTAGCGTTCCGCTGGATAAAGATTTCCGTAAATATACCGCATTTACCATCCCGAGCATTAATAACGA
AACACCGGGTATTCGCTATCAGTATAATGTTCTGCCGCAGGGTTGGAAAGGTAGTCCGGCAATTTTTCAG
TGTAGCATGACCAAAATTCTGGAACCGTTTCGTAAACAGAATCCGGATATTGTGATCTACCAGTATATGG
ATGATCTGTATGTTGGTAGCGATCTGGAAATTGGTCAGCATCGTACCAAAATTGAAGAACTGCGTCAGCA
TCTGCTGCGTTGGGGTTTTACCACACCGGATAAAAAACATCAGAAAGAACCGCCTTTTCTGTGGATGGGT
TATGAACTGCATCCGGATAAATGGACCGTTCAGCCGATTGTTCTGCCGGAAAAAGATAGCTGGACCGTTA
ATGATATTCAGAAACTGGTGGGTAAACTGAATTGGGCAAGCCAGATTTATGCCGGTATTAAAGTTCGTCA
GCTGTGTAAACTGCTGCGTGGCACCAAAGCACTGACCGAAGTTGTTCCGCTGACAGAAGAAGCAGAACTG
GAACTGGCAGAAAATCGTGAAATTCTGAAAGAACCGGTTCACGGCGTTTATTATGATCCGAGCAAAGATC
TGATTGCCGAAATTCAGAAACAGGGTCAGGGTCAGTGGACCTATCAGATTTATCAAGAACCGTTTAAAAA
CCTGAAAACCGGCAAATATGCACGTATGAAAGGTGCACATACCAACGATGTTAAACAGCTGACCGAAGCA
GTTCAGAAAATTGCAACCGAAAGCATTGTGATTTGGGGTAAAACCCCGAAATTCAAACTGCCGATTCAGA
AAGAAACCTGGGAAGCATGGTGGACCGAATATTGGCAGGCAACCTGGATTCCGGAATGGGAATTTGTTAA
TACCCCTCCGCTGGTTAAACTGTGGTATCAGCTGGAAAAAGAACCGATTATTGGTGCCGAAACCTTTTAT
GTTGATGGTGCAGCCAATCGTGAAACCAAACTGGGTAAAGCAGGTTATGTTACCGATCGTGGTCGTCAGA
AAGTGGTGCCGCTGACCGATACCACCAATCAGAAAACCGAACTGCAGGCAATTCATCTGGCACTGCAGGA
TAGCGGTCTGGAAGTTAATATTGTTACCGATAGCCAGTATGCCCTGGGTATTATTCAGGCACAGCCGGAT
AAAAGCGAAAGCGAACTGGTTAGCCAGATTATTGAACAGCTGATCAAAAAAGAAAAAGTGTACCTGGCAT
GGGTTCCGGCACATAAAGGTATTGGTGGTAATGAACAGGTTGATGGTCTGGTTAGCGCAGGTATTCGTAA
AGTTCTGTAATACTAGTGAAAGAGGAGAAATACTAGATGCCGATTAGCCCGATTGAAACCGTTCCGGTTA
AACTGAAACCGGGTATGGATGGTCCGAAAGTTAAACAGTGGCCTCTGACCGAAGAAAAAATCAAAGCACT
GGTTGAAATCTGCACCGAGATGGAAAAAGAAGGCAAAATTAGCAAAATCGGTCCGGAAAATCCGTATAAT
ACACCGGTTTTTGCCATTAAGAAAAAAGATAGCACCAAATGGCGCAAACTGGTGGATTTTCGTGAACTGA
ATAAACGCACCCAGGATTTTTGGGAAGTTCAGCTGGGTATTCCGCATCCGGCAGGTCTGAAACAGAAAAA
AAGCGTTACCGTTCTGGATGTTGGTGATGCATATTTTAGCGTTCCGCTGGATAAAGATTTCCGTAAATAT
ACCGCATTTACCATCCCGAGCATTAATAACGAAACACCGGGTATTCGCTATCAGTATAATGTTCTGCCGC
AGGGTTGGAAAGGTAGTCCGGCAATTTTTCAGTGTAGCATGACCAAAATTCTGGAACCGTTTCGTAAACA
GAATCCGGATATTGTGATCTACCAGTATATGGATGATCTGTATGTTGGTAGCGATCTGGAAATTGGTCAG
CATCGTACCAAAATTGAAGAACTGCGTCAGCATCTGCTGCGTTGGGGTTTTACCACACCGGATAAAAAAC
ATCAGAAAGAACCGCCTTTTCTGTGGATGGGTTATGAACTGCATCCGGATAAATGGACCGTTCAGCCGAT
TGTTCTGCCGGAAAAAGATAGCTGGACCGTTAATGATATTCAGAAACTGGTGGGTAAACTGAATTGGGCA
AGCCAGATTTATGCCGGTATTAAAGTTCGTCAGCTGTGTAAACTGCTGCGTGGCACCAAAGCACTGACCG
AAGTTGTTCCGCTGACAGAAGAAGCAGAACTGGAACTGGCAGAAAATCGTGAAATTCTGAAAGAACCGGT
TCACGGCGTTTATTATGATCCGAGCAAAGATCTGATTGCCGAAATTCAGAAACAGGGTCAGGGTCAGTGG
ACCTATCAGATTTATCAAGAACCGTTTAAAAACCTGAAAACCGGCAAATATGCACGTATGAAAGGTGCAC
ATACCAACGATGTTAAACAGCTGACCGAAGCAGTTCAGAAAATTGCAACCGAAAGCATTGTGATTTGGGG
TAAAACCCCGAAATTCAAACTGCCGATTCAGAAAGAAACCTGGGAAGCATGGTGGACCGAATATTGGCAG
GCAACCTGGATTCCGGAATGGGAATTTGTTAATACCCCTCCGCTGGTTAAACTGTGGTATCAGCTGGAAA
AAGAACCGATTATTGGTGCCGAAACCTTTTAAGATCGCTACTAGAGCCAGGCATCAAATAAAACGAAAGG
CTCAGTCGAAAGACTGGGCCTTTCGTTTTATCTGTTGTTTGTCGGTGAACGCTCTCTACTAGAGTCACAC
TGGCTCACCTTCGGGTGGGCCTTTCTGCGTTTATATACTAGAAGCGGCCGCTGCAGGCTTCCTCGCTCAC
TGACTCGCTGCGCTCGGTCGTTCGGCTGCGGCGAGCGGTATCAGCTCACTCAAAGGCGGTAATACGGTTA
TCCACAGAATCAGGGGATAACGCAGGAAAGAACATGTGAGCAAAAGGCCAGCAAAAGGCCAGGAACCGTA
AAAAGGCCGCGTTGCTGGCGTTTTTCCATAGGCTCCGCCCCCCTGACGAGCATCACAAAAATCGACGCTC
AAGTCAGAGGTGGCGAAACCCGACAGGACTATAAAGATACCAGGCGTTTCCCCCTGGAAGCTCCCTCGTG
CGCTCTCCTGTTCCGACCCTGCCGCTTACCGGATACCTGTCCGCCTTTCTCCCTTCGGGAAGCGTGGCGC
TTTCTCATAGCTCACGCTGTAGGTATCTCAGTTCGGTGTAGGTCGTTCGCTCCAAGCTGGGCTGTGTGCA
CGAACCCCCCGTTCAGCCCGACCGCTGCGCCTTATCCGGTAACTATCGTCTTGAGTCCAACCCGGTAAGA
CACGACTTATCGCCACTGGCAGCAGCCACTGGTAACAGGATTAGCAGAGCGAGGTATGTAGGCGGTGCTA
CAGAGTTCTTGAAGTGGTGGCCTAACTACGGCTACACTAGAAGGACAGTATTTGGTATCTGCGCTCTGCT
GAAGCCAGTTACCTTCGGAAAAAGAGTTGGTAGCTCTTGATCCGGCAAACAAACCACCGCTGGTAGCGGT
GGTTTTTTTGTTTGCAAGCAGCAGATTACGCGCAGAAAAAAAGGATCTCAAGAAGATCCTTTGATCTTTT
CTACGGGGTCTGACGCTCAGTGGAACGAAAACTCACGTTAAGGGATTTTGGTCATGAGATTATCAAAAAG
GATCTTCACCTAGATCCTTTTAAATTAAAAATGAAGTTTTAAATCAATCTAAAGTATATATGAGTAAACT
TGGTCTGACAGTTACCAATGCTTAATCAGTGAGGCACCTATCTCAGCGATCTGTCTATTTCGTTCATCCA
TAGTTGCCTGACTCCCCGTCGTGTAGATAACTACGATACGGGAGGGCTTACCATCTGGCCCCAGTGCTGC
AATGATACCGCGAGACCCACGCTCACCGGCTCCAGATTTATCAGCAATAAACCAGCCAGCCGGAAGGGCC
GAGCGCAGAAGTGGTCCTGCAACTTTATCCGCCTCCATCCAGTCTATTAATTGTTGCCGGGAAGCTAGAG
TAAGTAGTTCGCCAGTTAATAGTTTGCGCAACGTTGTTGCCATTGCTACAGGCATCGTGGTGTCACGCTC
GTCGTTTGGTATGGCTTCATTCAGCTCCGGTTCCCAACGATCAAGGCGAGTTACATGATCCCCCATGTTG
TGCAAAAAAGCGGTTAGCTCCTTCGGTCCTCCGATCGTTGTCAGAAGTAAGTTGGCCGCAGTGTTATCAC
TCATGGTTATGGCAGCACTGCATAATTCTCTTACTGTCATGCCATCCGTAAGATGCTTTTCTGTGACTGG
TGAGTACTCAACCAAGTCATTCTGAGAATAGTGTATGCGGCGACCGAGTTGCTCTTGCCCGGCGTCAATA
CGGGATAATACCGCGCCACATAGCAGAACTTTAAAAGTGCTCATCATTGGAAAACGTTCTTCGGGGCGAA
AACTCTCAAGGATCTTACCGCTGTTGAGATCCAGTTCGATGTAACCCACTCGTGCACCCAACTGATCTTC
AGCATCTTTTACTTTCACCAGCGTTTCTGGGTGAGCAAAAACAGGAAGGCAAAATGCCGCAAAAAAGGGA
ATAAGGGCGACACGGAAATGTTGAATACTCATACTCTTCCTTTTTCAATATTATTGAAGCATTTATCAGG
GTTATTGTCTCATGAGCGGATACATATTTGAATGTATTTAG
