>Addgene plasmid #78233 | pHIV_pTp66p51 | depositor partial sequence | sequence record 146109 | p66
ACCGGCATACTCTGCGACATCGTATAACGTCAGAACTTTACGAATACCTGCGCTAACCAGATGCCGATTA
GCCCGATTGAAACCGTTCCGGTTAAACTGAAACCGGGTATGGATGGTCCGAAAGTTAAACAGTGGCCTCT
GACCGAAGAAAAAATCAAAGCACTGGTTGAAATCTGCACCGAGATGGAAAAAGAAGGCAAAATTAGCAAA
ATCGGTCCGGAAAATCCGTATAATACACCGGTTTTTGCCATTAAGAAAAAAGATAGCACCAAATGGCGCA
AACTGGTGGATTTTCGTGAACTGAATAAACGCACCCAGGATTTTTGGGAAGTTCAGCTGGGTATTCCGCA
TCCGGCAGGTCTGAAACAGAAAAAAAGCGTTACCGTTCTGGATGTTGGTGATGCATATTTTAGCGTTCCG
CTGGATAAAGATTTCCGTAAATATACCGCATTTACCATCCCGAGCATTAATAACGAAACACCGGGTATTC
GCTATCAGTATAATGTTCTGCCGCAGGGTTGGAAAGGTAGTCCGGCAATTTTTCAGTGTAGCATGACCAA
AATTCTGGAACCGTTTCGTAAACAGAATCCGGATATTGTGATCTACCAGTATATGGATGATCTGTATGTT
GGTAGCGATCTGGAAATTGGTCAGCATCGTACCAAAATTGAAGAACTGCGTCAGCATCTGCTGCGTTGGG
GTTTTACCACACCGGATAAAAAACATCAGAAAGAACCGCCTTTTCTGTGGATGGGTTATGAACTGCATCC
GGATAAATGGACCGTTCAGCCGATTGTTCTGCCGGAAAAAGATAGCTGGACCGTTAATGATATTCAGAAA
CTGGTGGGTAAACTGAATTGGGCAAGCCAGATTTATGCCGGTATTAAAGTTCGTCAGCTGTGTAAACTGC
TGCGTGGCACCAAAGCACTGACCGAAGTTGTTCCGCTGACAGAAGAAGCAGAACTGGAACTGGCAGAAAA
TCGTGAAATTCTGAAAGAACCGGTTCACGGCGTTTATTATGATCCGAGCAAAGATCTGATTGCCGAAATT
CAGAAACAGGGTCAGGGTCAGTGGACCTATCAGATTTATCAAGAACCGTTTAAAAACCTGAAAACCGGCA
AATATGCACGTATGAAAGGTGCACATACCAACGATGTTAAACAGCTGACCGAAGCAGTTCAGAAAATTGC
AACCGAAAGCATTGTGATTTGGGGTAAAACCCCGAAATTCAAACTGCCGATTCAGAAAGAAACCTGGGAA
GCATGGTGGACCGAATATTGGCAGGCAACCTGGATTCCGGAATGGGAATTTGTTAATACCCCTCCGCTGG
TTAAACTGTGGTATCAGCTGGAAAAAGAACCGATTATTGGTGCCGAAACCTTTTATGTTGATGGTGCAGC
CAATCGTGAAACCAAACTGGGTAAAGCAGGTTATGTTACCGATCGTGGTCGTCAGAAAGTGGTGCCGCTG
ACCGATACCACCAATCAGAAAACCGAACTGCAGGCAATTCATCTGGCACTGCAGGATAGCGGTCTGGAAG
TTAATATTGTTACCGATAGCCAGTATGCCCTGGGTATTATTCAGGCACAGCCGGATAAAAGCGAAAGCGA
ACTGGTTAGCCAGATTATTGAACAGCTGATCAAAAAAGAAAAAGTGTACCTGGCATGGGTTCCGGCACAT
AAAGGTATTGGTGGTAATGAACAGGTTGATGGTCTGGTTAGCGCAGGTATTCGTAAAGTTCTGTAA
