>Addgene plasmid #78233 | pHIV_pTp66p51 | depositor partial sequence | sequence record 146110 | p51
GACCGATACCACCAATCAGAAAACCGAACTCCCCTGATTCTGTGGATAACCGTATATGCCGATTAGCCCG
ATTGAAACCGTTCCGGTTAAACTGAAACCGGGTATGGATGGTCCGAAAGTTAAACAGTGGCCTCTGACCG
AAGAAAAAATCAAAGCACTGGTTGAAATCTGCACCGAGATGGAAAAAGAAGGCAAAATTAGCAAAATCGG
TCCGGAAAATCCGTATAATACACCGGTTTTTGCCATTAAGAAAAAAGATAGCACCAAATGGCGCAAACTG
GTGGATTTTCGTGAACTGAATAAACGCACCCAGGATTTTTGGGAAGTTCAGCTGGGTATTCCGCATCCGG
CAGGTCTGAAACAGAAAAAAAGCGTTACCGTTCTGGATGTTGGTGATGCATATTTTAGCGTTCCGCTGGA
TAAAGATTTCCGTAAATATACCGCATTTACCATCCCGAGCATTAATAACGAAACACCGGGTATTCGCTAT
CAGTATAATGTTCTGCCGCAGGGTTGGAAAGGTAGTCCGGCAATTTTTCAGTGTAGCATGACCAAAATTC
TGGAACCGTTTCGTAAACAGAATCCGGATATTGTGATCTACCAGTATATGGATGATCTGTATGTTGGTAG
CGATCTGGAAATTGGTCAGCATCGTACCAAAATTGAAGAACTGCGTCAGCATCTGCTGCGTTGGGGTTTT
ACCACACCGGATAAAAAACATCAGAAAGAACCGCCTTTTCTGTGGATGGGTTATGAACTGCATCCGGATA
AATGGACCGTTCAGCCGATTGTTCTGCCGGAAAAAGATAGCTGGACCGTTAATGATATTCAGAAACTGGT
GGGTAAACTGAATTGGGCAAGCCAGATTTATGCCGGTATTAAAGTTCGTCAGCTGTGTAAACTGCTGCGT
GGCACCAAAGCACTGACCGAAGTTGTTCCGCTGACAGAAGAAGCAGAACTGGAACTGGCAGAAAATCGTG
AAATTCTGAAAGAACCGGTTCACGGCGTTTATTATGATCCGAGCAAAGATCTGATTGCCGAAATTCAGAA
ACAGGGTCAGGGTCAGTGGACCTATCAGATTTATCAAGAACCGTTTAAAAACCTGAAAACCGGCAAATAT
GCACGTATGAAAGGTGCACATACCAACGATGTTAAACAGCTGACCGAAGCAGTTCAGAAAATTGCAACCG
AAAGCATTGTGATTTGGGGTAAAACCCCGAAATTCAAACTGCCGATTCAGAAAGAAACCTGGGAAGCATG
GTGGACCGAATATTGGCAGGCAACCTGGATTCCGGAATGGGAATTTGTTAATACCCCTCCGCTGGTTAAA
CTGTGGTATCAGCTGGAAAAAGAACCGATTATTGGTGCCGAAACCTTTTAA
