>Addgene plasmid #78233 | pHIV_pTp66p51 | depositor partial sequence | sequence record 146111 | LacI
TCACTGCCCGCTTTCCAGTCGGGAAACCTGTCGTGCCAGCTGCATTAATGAATCGGCCAACGCGCGGGGA
GAGGCGGTTTGCGTATTGGGCGCCAGGGTGGTTTTTCTTTTCACCAGTGAGACTGGCAACAGCTGATTGC
CCTTCACCGCCTGGCCCTGAGAGAGTTGCAGCAAGCGGTCCACGCTGGTTTGCCCCAGCAGGCGAAAATC
CTGTTTGATGGTGGTTAACGGCGGGATATAACATGAGCTATCTTCGGTATCGTCGTATCCCACTACCGAG
ATATCCGCACCAACGCGCAGCCCGGACTCGGTAATGGCGCGCATTGCGCCCAGCGCCATCTGATCGTTGG
CAACCAGCATCGCAGTGGGAACGATGCCCTCATTCAGCATTTGCATGGTTTGTTGAAAACCGGACATGGC
ACTCCAGTCGCCTTCCCGTTCCGCTATCGGCTGAATTTGATTGCGAGTGAGATATTTATGCCAGCCAGCC
AGACGCAGACGCGCCGAGACAGAACTTAATGGGCCCGCTAACAGCGCGATTTGCTGGTGACCCAATGCGA
CCAGATGCTCCACGCCCAGTCGCGTACCGTCCTCATGGGAGAAAATAATACTGTTGATGGGTGTCTGGTC
AGAGACATCAAGAAATAACGCCGGAACATTAGTGCAGGCAGCTTCCACAGCAATGGCATCCTGGTCATCC
AGCGGATAGTTAATGATCAGCCCACTGACGCGTTGCGCGAGAAGATTGTGCACCGCCGCTTTACAGGCTT
CGACGCCGCTTCGTTCTACCATCGACACCACCACGCTGGCACCCAGTTGATCGGCGCGAGATTTAATCGC
CGCGACAATTTGCGACGGCGCGTGCAGGGCCAGACTGGAGGTGGCAACGCCAATCAGCAACGACTGTTTG
CCCGCCAGTTGTTGTGCCACGCGGTTGGGAATGTAATTCAGCTCCGCCATCGCCGCTTCCACTTTTTCCC
GCGTTTTCGCAGAAACGTGGCTGGCCTGGTTCACCACGCGGGAAACGGTCTGATAAGAGACACCGGCATA
CTCTGCGACATCGTATAACGTTACTGGTTTCAT
