>Addgene plasmid #78233 | pHIV_pTp66p51 | addgene partial sequence | sequence record 147879 | pTac-F 5'-cggctcgtataatgtgtgga-3'
CGGATGTGCTTTCCGGTCTGATGAGTCCGTGAGGACGAAACAGTACTAGTGAAAGAGGAGAAATACTAGA
TGCCGATTAGCCCGATTGAAACCGTTCCGGTTAAACTGAAACCGGGTATGGATGGTCCGAAAGTTAAACA
GTGGCCTCTGACCGAAGAAAAAATCAAAGCACTGGTTGAAATCTGCACCGAGATGGAAAAAGAAGGCAAA
ATTAGCAAAATCGGTCCGGAAAATCCGTATAATACACCGGTTTTTGCCATTAAGAAAAAAGATAGCACCA
AATGGCGCAAACTGGTGGATTTTCGTGAACTGAATAAACGCACCCAGGATTTTTGGGAAGTTCAGCTGGG
TATTCCGCATCCGGCAGGTCTGAAACAGAAAAAAAGCGTTACCGTTCTGGATGTTGGTGATGCATATTTT
AGCGTTCCGCTGGATAAAGATTTCCGTAAATATACCGCATTTACCATCCCGAGCATTAATAACGAAACAC
CGGGTATTCGCTATCAGTATAATGTTCTGCCGCAGGGTTGGAAAGGTAGTCCGGCAATTTTTCAGTGTAG
CATGACCAAAATTCTGGAACCGTTTCGTAAACAGAATCCGGATATTGTGATCTACCAGTATATGGATGAT
CTGTATGTTGGTAGCGATCTGGAAATTGGTCAGCATCGTACCAAAATTGAAGAACTGCGTCAGCATCTGC
TGCGTTGGGGTT
