>Addgene plasmid #78233 | pHIV_pTp66p51 | addgene partial sequence | sequence record 150445 | pBbA5c-3 5'-CGTTTTATTTGATGCCTGG-3'
TCGGTTCTTTTTCCAGCTGATACCACAGTTTAACCAGCGGAGGGGTATTAACAAATTCCCATTCCGGAAT
CCAGGTTGCCTGCCAATATTCGGTCCACCATGCTTCCCAGGTTTCTTTCTGAATCGGCAGTTTGAATTTC
GGGGTTTTACCCCAAATCACAATGCTTTCGGTTGCAATTTTCTGAACTGCTTCGGTCAGCTGTTTAACAT
CGTTGGTATGTGCACCTTTCATACGTGCATATTTGCCGGTTTTCAGGTTTTTAAACGGTTCTTGATAAAT
CTGATAGGTCCACTGACCCTGACCCTGTTTCTGAATTTCGGCAATCAGATCTTTGCTCGGATCATAATAA
ACGCCGTGAACCGGTTCTTTCAGAATTTCACGATTTTCTGCCAGTTCCAGTTCTGCTTCTTCTGTCAGCG
GAACAACTTCGGTCAGTGCTTTGGTGCCACGCAGCAGTTTACACAGCTGACGAACTTTAATACCGGCATA
AATCTGGCTTGCCCAATTCAGTTTACCCACCAGTTTCTGAATATCATTAACGGTCCAGCTATCTTTTTCC
GGCAGAACAATCGGCTGAACGGTCCATTTATCCGGATGCAGTTCATAACCCATCCACAGAAAAGGCGGTT
CTTTCTGATGTTTTTTATCCGGTGTGGTAAAACCCCAACGCAGCAGATGCTGACGCAGTTCTTCAATTTT
GGTACGATGCTGACCAATTTCCAGATCGCTACCAACATACAGATCATCCATATACT
